>Addgene plasmid #44423 | pGST1-TOM1-VHS | depositor partial sequence | sequence record 64073 | pGST1-TOM1-VHS sequence 456 bps
ATGGACTTTCTCCTGGGGAACCCGTTCAGCTCTCCAGTGGGACAGCGCATCGAGAAAGCCACAGATGGCT
CCCTGCAGAGCGAGGACTGGGCCCTCAACATGGAGATCTGCGACATCATCAACGAGACGGAGGAAGGTCC
CAAAGATGCCCTCCGAGCAGTAAAGAAGAGAATCGTGGGGAATAAGAACTTCCACGAGGTGATGCTGGCT
CTCACAGTCTTAGAAACCTGTGTCAAGAACTGCGGGCACCGCTTCCACGTGCTGGTGGCCAGCCAGGACT
TCGTGGAGAGTGTGCTGGTGAGGACCATCCTGCCCAAGAACAACCCACCCACCATCGTGCATGACAAAGT
GCTCAACCTCATCCAGTCCTGGGCTGACGCGTTCCGCAGCTCGCCCGATCTGACAGGTGTGGTCACCATC
TATGAGGACCTGCGGAGGAAAGGCCTGGAGTTCCCC
