>Addgene plasmid #44423 | pGST1-TOM1-VHS | addgene partial sequence | sequence record 67787 | pGEX5
CATCCTCCAAAAATCGATACGACCGAAAACCTGTATTTTCAGGGCGCCATGGACTTTCTCCTGGGGAACC
CGTTCAGCTCTCCAGTGGGACAGCGCATCGAGAAAGCCACAGATGGCTCCCTGCAGAGCGAGGACTGGGC
CCTCAACATGGAGATCTGCGACATCATCAACGAGACGGAGGAAGGTCCCAAAGATGCCCTCCGAGCAGTA
AAGAAGAGAATCGTGGGGAATAAGAACTTCCACGAGGTGATGCTGGCTCTCACAGTCTTAGAAACCTGTG
TCAAGAACTGCGGGCACCGCTTCCACGTGCTGGTGGCCAGCCAGGACTTCGTGGAGAGTGTGCTGGTGAG
GACCATCCTGCCCAAGAACAACCCACCCACCATCGTGCATGACAAAGTGCTCAACCTCATCCAGTCCTGG
GCTGACGCGTTCCGCAGCTCGCCCGATCTGACAGGTGTGGTCACCATCTATGAGGACCTGCGGAGGAAAG
GCCTGGAGTTCCCCTAAGAGCCTGCAGTCTCGAGCGGCCGCATCGTGACTGACTGACGATCTGCCTCGCG
CGTTTCGGTGATGACGGTGAAAACCTCTGACACATGCAGCTCCCGGAGACGGTCACAGCTTGTCTGTAAG
CGGATGCCGGGAGCAGACAAGCCCGTCAGGGCGCGTCAGCGGGTGTTGGCGGGTGTCGGGGCGCAGCCAT
GACCCAGTCACGTAGCGATAGCGGAGTGTATAATTCTTGAAGACGAAAGGGCCTCGTGATACGCCTATTT
TTATAGGTTAATGTCATGATAATAATGGTTTCTTAGACGTCAGGTGGCACTTTTCGGGGAAATGTGCGCG
GAACCCCTATTTGTTTATTTTTCTAAATACATTCAAATATGTATCCGCTCATGAGACAATAACCCTGATA
AATGCTTCAATAATATTGAAAAAGGAAGA
