[The description below was written by a language model from this plasmid's Addgene catalogue record.]
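Description:
pGST1-TOM1-VHS is a bacterial expression plasmid built on the pGST1 backbone (about 5 kb), giving a total size of roughly 5.5 kb once the insert is included. It is maintained in E. coli under ampicillin selection. The record lists the copy number as unknown and does not name the origin of replication or the promoter that drives expression. No feature table is provided, so other backbone details, such as any protease cleavage site between the tag and the insert, cannot be confirmed from the available information.

The payload is a 456 bp fragment of human TOM1 encoding residues 1–152, which correspond to the protein's VHS domain. It was introduced by ligation-independent cloning, and the TOM1 sequence was derived from an earlier human TOM1 plasmid made in another laboratory. The backbone supplies glutathione S-transferase (GST) at the N-terminus, so the product is a GST–TOM1-VHS fusion. A GST tag generally allows affinity capture on glutathione resin, both for purifying the recombinant protein and for immobilising it as bait in pull-down or binding assays.

VHS domains are helical modules found at the N-termini of several trafficking proteins. The associated publication examines how the VHS domains of ESCRT-0 contribute to high-avidity binding of polyubiquitinated cargo. The construct therefore most plausibly served to produce the isolated TOM1 VHS domain for in vitro biochemical work such as ubiquitin-binding studies, perhaps for comparison with other VHS domains, although the record does not state its specific experimental role.
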