Addgene plasmid #44423: pGST1-TOM1-VHS
Depositing lab: James Hurley. Depositing organization: National Institute of Diabetes & Digestive & Kidney Diseases (NIDDK). Publication: VHS domains of ESCRT-0 cooperate in high-avidity binding to polyubiquitinated cargo. Ren X, Hurley JH. EMBO J. 2010 Mar 17;29(6):1045-54. Epub 2010 Feb 11. 10.1038/emboj.2010.6 PubMed 20150893.
Backbone
  Vector backbone: pGST1
  Backbone size w/o insert (bp): 5000
  Total vector size (bp): 5456
  Vector type: Bacterial Expression
Growth in bacteria
  Bacterial resistance: Ampicillin, 100 μg/mL
  Growth temperature: 37°C
  Growth strain: DH5alpha
  Copy number: Unknown
Gene/Insert
  Gene/Insert name: TOM1-VHS (1-152)
  Species: H. sapiens (human)
  Insert size (bp): 456
  Entrez Gene: TOM1
  Tag / fusion protein: GST (N terminal on backbone)
  Cloning method: Ligation Independent Cloning
  Sequencing primers: 5′ 5GEX
Resource information
  A portion of this plasmid was derived from a plasmid made by: From NIH, Juan Bonifacino’s lab: Hs TOM1/phis1
Terms and licenses: Academic/Nonprofit Terms; Industry Terms: Not Available to Industry
How to cite: pGST1-TOM1-VHS was a gift from James Hurley (Addgene plasmid # 44423 ; http://n2t.net/addgene:44423 ; RRID:Addgene_44423)
